Addgene plasmid #105540: pENN.AAV.hSyn.HI.eGFP-Cre.WPRE.SV40
Purpose: AAV expression of EGFP-Cre from hSyn promoter
Depositing lab: James M. Wilson.
Backbone
  Vector backbone: pAAV
  Vector type: Mammalian Expression, AAV, Cre/Lox
Growth in bacteria
  Bacterial resistance: Ampicillin, 100 μg/mL
  Growth temperature: 37°C
  Growth strain: NEB Stable
  Copy number: Unknown
Gene/Insert
  Gene/Insert name: EGFP-Cre
  Promoter: hSyn
  Cloning method: Unknown
Terms and licenses: Academic/Nonprofit Terms; Industry Terms: Not Available to Industry
Depositor comments: Penn Vector Core number p1848
How to cite: pENN.AAV.hSyn.HI.eGFP-Cre.WPRE.SV40 was a gift from James M. Wilson (Addgene plasmid # 105540 ; http://n2t.net/addgene:105540 ; RRID:Addgene_105540) For viral preps, please replace (Addgene plasmid # 105540) in the above sentence with: (Addgene viral prep # 105540-AAV1), (Addgene viral prep # 105540-AAV2), (Addgene viral prep # 105540-AAV5), (Addgene viral prep # 105540-AAV8), (Addgene viral prep # 105540-AAV9), (Addgene viral prep # 105540-AAVrg), or (Addgene viral prep # 105540-PHPeB)
