[The description below was written by a language model from this plasmid's Addgene catalogue record and pLannotate feature annotations shown in this document.]
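Description:
pENN.AAV.hSyn.HI.eGFP-Cre.WPRE.SV40 is an AAV transfer (cis) plasmid built on a pAAV backbone for neuron-directed expression of an EGFP-Cre fusion recombinase in mammalian cells. It is propagated in E. coli through a high-copy ColE1/pUC-type origin and selected with ampicillin via the bla (AmpR) gene. The backbone also carries an f1 phage origin and remnants of pUC-style lac elements (CAP site, lac promoter and operator, lacZα and lacI fragments) that play no role in the payload. The record names a recombination-deficient growth strain, consistent with the need to keep the repeat-rich ITRs intact.

The expression cassette lies between two AAV2 inverted terminal repeats, which are the cis signals for replication and packaging of the intervening DNA into AAV capsids when rep/cap and helper functions are supplied in trans. Within the ITRs, the human synapsin I promoter restricts transcription largely to neurons. It drives an EGFP coding sequence followed shortly downstream by Cre, matching the catalogue description of an EGFP-Cre fusion. The "HI" in the name is not explained in the record, and the stretch between the promoter and EGFP is unannotated apart from a small polylinker fragment. A WPRE after the coding sequence enhances transcript stability and expression, and an SV40 polyadenylation signal, with an adjacent fragment of large T antigen sequence, terminates the message.

The construct is used to produce recombinant AAV that delivers fluorescently marked Cre to neurons, allowing excision or inversion of loxP-flanked alleles or activation of Cre-dependent reporters and effectors. Transduced cells can be identified by green fluorescence. The record indicates that it has been packaged in several capsid serotypes, including retrograde and systemically delivered variants.
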