Features (pLannotate 1.2.2; 18 found; start..end, strand, type, name):
     71..92      +  protein_bind   CAP binding site: CAP binding activates transcription in the presence of cAMP. E. coli catabolite activator protein
    107..137     +  promoter       lac promoter: promoter for the E. coli lac operon
    145..161     +  protein_bind   lac operator: The lac repressor binds to the lac operator to inhibit transcription in E. coli. This inhibition can be relieved by adding lactose or isopropyl-β-D-thiogalactopyranoside (IPTG). lac repressor encoded by lacI
    222..352     -  repeat_region  AAV2 ITR (fragment): inverted terminal repeat of adeno-associated virus serotype 2 inverted
    456..903     +  promoter       hSyn promoter: human synapsin I promoter; confers neuron-specific expression (Kügler et al., 2003)
   1230..1256    -  misc_feature   MCS (fragment): pUC18/19 multiple cloning site
   1266..1982    +  CDS            EGFP: EGFP is a basic (constitutively fluorescent) green fluorescent protein published in 1996, derived from Aequorea victoria. It is reported to be a rapidly-maturing weak dimer with moderate acid sensitivity.
   2044..3074    +  CDS            Cre (fragment): site-specific recombinase Cre is a site-specific recombinase from bacteriophage P1. Recombination occurs at loxP sequences.
   3094..3682    +  misc_feature   WPRE: woodchuck hepatitis virus posttranscriptional regulatory element
   3722..3843    -  polyA_signal   SV40 poly(A) signal: SV40 polyadenylation signal
   3866..3934    -  CDS            large T antigen (fragment): large T antigen from SV40 (simian virus 40)
   4005..4135    +  repeat_region  AAV2 ITR (fragment): inverted terminal repeat of adeno-associated virus serotype 2 inverted
   4149..4306    +  CDS            lacZα (fragment): LacZα fragment of β-galactosidase; lacZ fragment
   4311..4739    +  rep_origin     f1 ori (sequence partly withheld): f1 bacteriophage origin of replication; arrow indicates direction of (+) strand synthesis
   4792..4896    +  promoter       AmpR promoter: bla
   4897..5757    +  CDS            AmpR: β-lactamase; bla; confers resistance to ampicillin, carbenicillin, and related antibiotics
   5928..6516    +  rep_origin     ori: high-copy-number ColE1/pMB1/pBR322/pUC origin of replication
   6699..58      +  CDS            lacI (fragment) (across the origin): lac repressor; lacI; The lac repressor binds to the lac operator to inhibit transcription in E. coli. This inhibition can be relieved by adding lactose or isopropyl-β-D-thiogalactopyranoside (IPTG).
>Addgene plasmid #105540 | pENN.AAV.hSyn.HI.eGFP-Cre.WPRE.SV40 | addgene full sequence | sequence record 202434 | Addgene NGS Result
GGCCGATTCATTAATGCAGCTGGCACGACAGGTTTCCCGACTGGAAAGCGGGCAGTGAGCGCAACGCAAT
TAATGTGAGTTAGCTCACTCATTAGGCACCCCAGGCTTTACACTTTATGCTTCCGGCTCGTATGTTGTGT
GGAATTGTGAGCGGATAACAATTTCACACAGGAAACAGCTATGACCATGATTACGCCAGATTTAATTAAG
GCCTTAATTAGGCTGCGCGCTCGCTCGCTCACTGAGGCCGCCCGGGCAAAGCCCGGGCGTCGGGCGACCT
TTGGTCGCCCGGCCTCAGTGAGCGAGCGAGCGCGCAGAGAGGGAGTGGCCAACTCCATCACTAGGGGTTC
CTTGTAGTTAATGATTAACCCGCCATGCTACTTATCTACGTAGCCATGCTCTAGGAAGATCCTCTAGAAC
TATAGCTAGCATGCCTGCAGAGGGCCCTGCGTATGAGTGCAAGTGGGTTTTAGGACCAGGATGAGGCGGG
GTGGGGGTGCCTACCTGACGACCGACCCCGACCCACTGGACAAGCACCCAACCCCCATTCCCCAAATTGC
GCATCCCCTATCAGAGAGGGGGAGGGGAAACAGGATGCGGCGAGGCGCGTGCGCACTGCCAGCTTCAGCA
CCGCGGACAGTGCCTTCGCCCCCGCCTGGCGGCGCGCGCCACCGCCGCCTCAGCACTGAAGGCGCGCTGA
CGTCACTCGCCGGTCCCCCGCAAACTCCCCTTCCCGGCCACCTTGGTCGCGTCCGCGCCGCCGCCGGCCC
AGCCGGACCGCACCACGCGAGGCGCGAGATAGGGGGGCACGGGCGCGACCATCTGCGCTGCGGCGCCGGC
GACTCAGCGCTGCCTCAGTCTGCGGTGGGCAGCGGAGGAGTCGTGTCGTGCCTGAGAGCGCAGTCGAATT
CGCGTGGTACCTCTAGAGTCGACGGGACCGATCCAGCCTCCGTACCGGTTCGAACAGGTAAGCGCCCCTA
AAATCCCTTTGGGCACAATGTGTCCTGAGGGGAGAGGCAGCGACCTGTAGATGGGACGGGGGCACTAACC
CTCAGGTTTGGGGCTTCTGAATGTGAGTATCGCCATGTAAGCCCAGTATTTGGCCAATCTCAGAAAGCTC
CTGGTCCCTGGAGGGATGGAGAGAGAAAAACAAACAGCTCCTGGAGCAGGGAGAGTGCTGGCCTCTTGCT
CTCCGGCTCCCTCTGTTGCCCTCTGGTTTCTCCCCAGGTTCGAATCTAGAGGATCCCCGGGTACCGGTCG
CCACCATGGTGAGCAAGGGCGAGGAGCTGTTCACCGGGGTGGTGCCCATCCTGGTCGAGCTGGACGGCGA
CGTAAACGGCCACAAGTTCAGCGTGTCCGGCGAGGGCGAGGGCGATGCCACCTACGGCAAGCTGACCCTG
AAGTTCATCTGCACCACCGGCAAGCTGCCCGTGCCCTGGCCCACCCTCGTGACCACCCTGACCTACGGCG
TGCAGTGCTTCAGCCGCTACCCCGACCACATGAAGCAGCACGACTTCTTCAAGTCCGCCATGCCCGAAGG
CTACGTCCAGGAGCGCACCATCTTCTTCAAGGACGACGGCAACTACAAGACCCGCGCCGAGGTGAAGTTC
GAGGGCGACACCCTGGTGAACCGCATCGAGCTGAAGGGCATCGACTTCAAGGAGGACGGCAACATCCTGG
GGCACAAGCTGGAGTACAACTACAACAGCCACAACGTCTATATCATGGCCGACAAGCAGAAGAACGGCAT
CAAGGTGAACTTCAAGATCCGCCACAACATCGAGGACGGCAGCGTGCAGCTCGCCGACCACTACCAGCAG
AACACCCCCATCGGCGACGGCCCCGTGCTGCTGCCCGACAACCACTACCTGAGCACCCAGTCCGCCCTGA
GCAAAGACCCCAACGAGAAGCGCGATCACATGGTCCTGCTGGAGTTCGTGACCGCCGCCGGGATCACTCT
CGGCATGGACGAGCTGTACAAGTCCGGAGAGCAAAAGCTGATTTCTGAGGAGGATCTGGGAGGACCCAAG
AAGAAGAGGAAGGTGTCCAATTTACTGACCGTACACCAAAATTTGCCTGCATTACCGGTCGATGCAACGA
GTGATGAGGTTCGCAAGAACCTGATGGACATGTTCAGGGATCGCCAGGCGTTTTCTGAGCATACCTGGAA
AATGCTTCTGTCCGTTTGCCGGTCGTGGGCGGCATGGTGCAAGTTGAATAACCGGAAATGGTTTCCCGCA
GAACCTGAAGATGTTCGCGATTATCTTCTATATCTTCAGGCGCGCGGTCTGGCAGTAAAAACTATCCAGC
AACATTTGGGCCAGCTAAACATGCTTCATCGTCGGTCCGGGCTGCCACGACCAAGTGACAGCAATGCTGT
TTCACTGGTTATGCGGCGGATCCGAAAAGAAAACGTTGATGCCGGTGAACGTGCAAAACAGGCTCTAGCG
TTCGAACGCACTGATTTCGACCAGGTTCGTTCACTCATGGAAAATAGCGATCGCTGCCAGGATATACGTA
ATCTGGCATTTCTGGGGATTGCTTATAACACCCTGTTACGTATAGCCGAAATTGCCAGGATCAGGGTTAA
AGATATCTCACGTACTGACGGTGGGAGAATGTTAATCCATATTGGCAGAACGAAAACGCTGGTTAGCACC
GCAGGTGTAGAGAAGGCACTTAGCCTGGGGGTAACTAAACTGGTCGAGCGATGGATTTCCGTCTCTGGTG
TAGCTGATGATCCGAATAACTACCTGTTTTGCCGGGTCAGAAAAAATGGTGTTGCCGCGCCATCTGCCAC
CAGCCAGCTATCAACTCGCGCCCTGGAAGGGATTTTTGAAGCAACTCATCGATTGATTTACGGCGCTAAG
GATGACTCTGGTCAGAGATACCTGGCCTGGTCTGGACACAGTGCCCGTGTCGGAGCCGCGCGAGATATGG
CCCGCGCTGGAGTTTCAATACCGGAGATCATGCAAGCTGGTGGCTGGACCAATGTAAATATTGTCATGAA
CTATATCCGTAACCTGGATAGTGAAACAGGGGCAATGGTGCGCCTGCTGGAAGATGGCGATTAGCTCGAT
CAAGCTTATCGATAATCAACCTCTGGATTACAAAATTTGTGAAAGATTGACTGGTATTCTTAACTATGTT
GCTCCTTTTACGCTATGTGGATACGCTGCTTTAATGCCTTTGTATCATGCTATTGCTTCCCGTATGGCTT
TCATTTTCTCCTCCTTGTATAAATCCTGGTTGCTGTCTCTTTATGAGGAGTTGTGGCCCGTTGTCAGGCA
ACGTGGCGTGGTGTGCACTGTGTTTGCTGACGCAACCCCCACTGGTTGGGGCATTGCCACCACCTGTCAG
CTCCTTTCCGGGACTTTCGCTTTCCCCCTCCCTATTGCCACGGCGGAACTCATCGCCGCCTGCCTTGCCC
GCTGCTGGACAGGGGCTCGGCTGTTGGGCACTGACAATTCCGTGGTGTTGTCGGGGAAATCATCGTCCTT
TCCTTGGCTGCTCGCCTGTGTTGCCACCTGGATTCTGCGCGGGACGTCCTTCTGCTACGTCCCTTCGGCC
CTCAATCCAGCGGACCTTCCTTCCCGCGGCCTGCTGCCGGCTCTGCGGCCTCTTCCGCGTCTTCGCCTTC
GCCCTCAGACGAGTCGGATCTCCCTTTGGGCCGCCTCCCCGCATCGATACCGTCGATCGAGGCCGCTTCG
AGCAGACATGATAAGATACATTGATGAGTTTGGACAAACCACAACTAGAATGCAGTGAAAAAAATGCTTT
ATTTGTGAAATTTGTGATGCTATTGCTTTATTTGTAACCATTATAAGCTGCAATAAACAAGTTAACAACA
ACAATTGCATTCATTTTATGTTTCAGGTTCAGGGGGAGATGTGGGAGGTTTTTTAAAGCAAGTAAAACCT
CTACAAATGTGGTAAAATCGATAAGGATCTTCCTAGAGCATGGCTACGTAGATAAGTAGCATGGCGGGTT
AATCATTAACTACAAGGAACCCCTAGTGATGGAGTTGGCCACTCCCTCTCTGCGCGCTCGCTCGCTCACT
GAGGCCGGGCGACCAAAGGTCGCCCGACGCCCGGGCTTTGCCCGGGCGGCCTCAGTGAGCGAGCGAGCGC
GCAGCCTTAATTAACCTAATTCACTGGCCGTCGTTTTACAACGTCGTGACTGGGAAAACCCTGGCGTTAC
CCAACTTAATCGCCTTGCAGCACATCCCCCTTTCGCCAGCTGGCGTAATAGCGAAGAGGCCCGCACCGAT
CGCCCTTCCCAACAGTTGCGCAGCCTGAATGGCGAATGGG
[124 nt withheld, positions 4311-4434]
C
[91 nt withheld, positions 4436-4526]
A
[49 nt withheld, positions 4528-4576]
CCTTTGACGTTGGAGTCCACGTTCTTT
[37 nt withheld, positions 4604-4640]
ACCCTATCTCGGTCTATTCTTTTGATTTATAAGGGATTTTGCCGATTTCGGCCTATTGGTTAAAAAATGA
GCTGATTTAACAAAAATTTAACGCGAATTTTAACAAAATATTAACGCTTACAATTTAGGTGGCACTTTTC
GGGGAAATGTGCGCGGAACCCCTATTTGTTTATTTTTCTAAATACATTCAAATATGTATCCGCTCATGAG
ACAATAACCCTGATAAATGCTTCAATAATATTGAAAAAGGAAGAGTATGAGTATTCAACATTTCCGTGTC
GCCCTTATTCCCTTTTTTGCGGCATTTTGCCTTCCTGTTTTTGCTCACCCAGAAACGCTGGTGAAAGTAA
AAGATGCTGAAGATCAGTTGGGTGCACGAGTGGGTTACATCGAACTGGATCTCAACAGCGGTAAGATCCT
TGAGAGTTTTCGCCCCGAAGAACGTTTTCCAATGATGAGCACTTTTAAAGTTCTGCTATGTGGCGCGGTA
TTATCCCGTATTGACGCCGGGCAAGAGCAACTCGGTCGCCGCATACACTATTCTCAGAATGACTTGGTTG
AGTACTCACCAGTCACAGAAAAGCATCTTACGGATGGCATGACAGTAAGAGAATTATGCAGTGCTGCCAT
AACCATGAGTGATAACACTGCGGCCAACTTACTTCTGACAACGATCGGAGGACCGAAGGAGCTAACCGCT
TTTTTGCACAACATGGGGGATCATGTAACTCGCCTTGATCGTTGGGAACCGGAGCTGAATGAAGCCATAC
CAAACGACGAGCGTGACACCACGATGCCTGTAGCAATGGCAACAACGTTGCGCAAACTATTAACTGGCGA
ACTACTTACTCTAGCTTCCCGGCAACAATTAATAGACTGGATGGAGGCGGATAAAGTTGCAGGACCACTT
CTGCGCTCGGCCCTTCCGGCTGGCTGGTTTATTGCTGATAAATCTGGAGCCGGTGAGCGTGGGTCTCGCG
GTATCATTGCAGCACTGGGGCCAGATGGTAAGCCCTCCCGTATCGTAGTTATCTACACGACGGGGAGTCA
GGCAACTATGGATGAACGAAATAGACAGATCGCTGAGATAGGTGCCTCACTGATTAAGCATTGGTAACTG
TCAGACCAAGTTTACTCATATATACTTTAGATTGATTTAAAACTTCATTTTTAATTTAAAAGGATCTAGG
TGAAGATCCTTTTTGATAATCTCATGACCAAAATCCCTTAACGTGAGTTTTCGTTCCACTGAGCGTCAGA
CCCCGTAGAAAAGATCAAAGGATCTTCTTGAGATCCTTTTTTTCTGCGCGTAATCTGCTGCTTGCAAACA
AAAAAACCACCGCTACCAGCGGTGGTTTGTTTGCCGGATCAAGAGCTACCAACTCTTTTTCCGAAGGTAA
CTGGCTTCAGCAGAGCGCAGATACCAAATACTGTTCTTCTAGTGTAGCCGTAGTTAGGCCACCACTTCAA
GAACTCTGTAGCACCGCCTACATACCTCGCTCTGCTAATCCTGTTACCAGTGGCTGCTGCCAGTGGCGAT
AAGTCGTGTCTTACCGGGTTGGACTCAAGACGATAGTTACCGGATAAGGCGCAGCGGTCGGGCTGAACGG
GGGGTTCGTGCACACAGCCCAGCTTGGAGCGAACGACCTACACCGAACTGAGATACCTACAGCGTGAGCT
ATGAGAAAGCGCCACGCTTCCCGAAGGGAGAAAGGCGGACAGGTATCCGGTAAGCGGCAGGGTCGGAACA
GGAGAGCGCACGAGGGAGCTTCCAGGGGGAAACGCCTGGTATCTTTATAGTCCTGTCGGGTTTCGCCACC
TCTGACTTGAGCGTCGATTTTTGTGATGCTCGTCAGGGGGGCGGAGCCTATGGAAAAACGCCAGCAACGC
GGCCTTTTTACGGTTCCTGGCCTTTTGCTGGCCTTTTGCTCACATGTTCTTTCCTGCGTTATCCCCTGAT
TCTGTGGATAACCGTATTACCGCCTTTGAGTGAGCTGATACCGCTCGCCGCAGCCGAACGACCGAGCGCA
GCGAGTCAGTGAGCGAGGAAGCGGAAGAGCGCCCAATACGCAAACCGCCTCTCCCCGCGCGTT
